>Addgene plasmid #79245 | pAB094e | depositor full sequence | sequence record 148366 | Full Sequence
TGAGATCCTTTTTTTCTGCGCGTAATCTGCTGCTTGCAAACAAAAAAACCACCGCTACCAGCGGTGGTTT
GTTTGCCGGATCAAGAGCTACCACCTCTTTTTCCGAAGGTAACTGGCTTCAGCAGAGCGCAGATACCAAA
TACTGTCCTTCTAGTGTAGCCGTAGTTAGGCCACCACTTCAAGAACTCTGTAGCACCGCCTACATACCTC
GCTCTGCTAATCCTGTTACCAGTGGCTGCTGCCAGTGGCGATAAGTCGTGTCTTACCGGGTTGGACTCAA
GACGATAGTTACCGGATAAGGCGCAGCGGTCGGGCTGAACGGGGGGTTCGTGCACACAGCCCAGCTTGGA
GCGAACGACCTACACCGAACTGAGATACCTACAGCGTGAGCTATGAGAAAGCGCCACGCTTCCCGAAGGG
AGAAAGGCGGACAGGTATCCGGTAAGCGGCAGGGTCGGAACAGGAGAGCGCACGAGGGAGCTTCCAGGGG
GAAACGCCTGGTATCTTTATAGTCCTGTCGGGTTTCGCCACCTCTGACTTGAGCGTCGATTTTTGTGATG
CTCGTCAGGGGGGCGGAGCCTATGGAAAAACGCCAGCAACGCGGCCTTTTTACGGTTCCTGGCCTTTTGC
TGGCCTTTTGCTCACATGTTCTTTCCTGCGTTATCCCCTGATTCTGTGGATAACCGTATTACCGCCTTTG
AGTGAGCTGATACCGCTCGCCGCAGCCGAACGACCGAGCGCAGCGAGTCAGTGAGCGAGGAAGCGGAAGA
GCGCCTGATGCGGTATTTTCTCCTTACGCATCTGTGCGGTATTTCACACCGCATATGGTGCACTCTCAGT
ACAATCTGCTCTGATGCCGCATAGTTAAGCCAGTATACACTCCGCTATCGCTACGTGACTGGGTCATGGC
TGCGCCCCGACACCCGCCAACACCCGCTGACGCGCCCTGACGGGCTTGTCTGCTCCCGGCATCCGCTTAC
AGACAAGCTGTGACCGTCTCCGGGAGCTGCATGTGTCAGAGGTTTTCACCGTCATCACCGAAACGCGCGA
GGCAGCTGCGGTAAAGCTCATCAGCGTGGTCGTGAAGCGATTCACAGATGTCTGCCTGTTCATCCGCGTC
CAGCTCGTTGAGTTTCTCCAGAAGCGTTAATGTCTGGCTTCTGATAAAGCGGGCCATGTTAAGGGCGGTT
TTTTCCTGTTTGGTCACTGATGCCTCCGTGTAAGGGGGATTTCTGTTCATGGGGGTAATGATACCGATGA
AACGAGAGAGGATGCTCACGATACGGGTTACTGATGATGAACAAGAGGACATCCGGTCAAATAAAACGAA
AGGCTCAGTCGAAAGACTGGGCCTTTCGTTTTAGACTTAGGGACCCTTTATGACAACTTGACGGCTACAT
CATTCACTTTTTCTTCACAACCGGCACGGAACTCGCTCGGGCTGGCCCCGGTGCATTTTTTAAATACCCG
CGAGAAATAGAGTTGATCGTCAAAACCAACATTGCGACCGACGGTGGCGATAGGCATCCGGGTGGTGCTC
AAAAGCAGCTTCGCCTGGCTGATACGTTGGTCCTCGCGCCAGCTTAAGACGCTAATCCCTAACTGCTGGC
GGAAAAGATGTGACAGACGCGACGGCGACAAGCAAACATGCTGTGCGACGCTGGCGATATCAAAATTGCT
GTCTGCCAGGTGATCGCTGATGTACTGACAAGCCTCGCGTACCCGATTATCCATCGGTGGATGGAGCGAC
TCGTTAATCGCTTCCATGCGCCGCAGTAACAATTGCTCAAGCAGATTTATCGCCAGCAGCTCCGAATAGC
GCCCTTCCCCTTGCCCGGCGTTAATGATTTGCCCAAACAGGTCGCTGAAATGCGGCTGGTGCGCTTCATC
CGGGCGAAAGAACCCCGTATTGGCAAATATTGACGGCCAGTTAAGCCATTCATGCCAGTAGGCGCGCGGA
CGAAAGTAAACCCACTGGTGATACCATTCGCGAGCCTCCGGATGACGACCGTAGTGATGAATCTCTCCTG
GCGGGAACAGCAAAATATCACCCGGTCGGCAAACAAATTCTCGTCCCTGATTTTTCACCACCCCCTGACC
GCGAATGGTGAGATTGAGAATATAACCTTTCATTCCCAGCGGTCGGTCGATAAAAAAATCGAGATAACCG
TTGGCCTCAATCGGCGTTAAACCCGCCACCAGATGGGCATTAAACGAGTATCCCGGCAGCAGGGGATCAT
TTTGCGCTTCAGCCATACTTTTCATACTCCCACCATTCAGAGAAGAAACCAATTGTCCATATTGCATCAG
ACATTGCCGTCACTGCGTCTTTTACTGGCTCTTCTCGCTAACCCAACCGGTAACCCCGCTTATTAAAAGC
ATTCTGTAACAAAGCGGGACCAAAGCCATGACAAAAACGCGTAACAAAAGTGTCTATAATCACGGCAGAA
AAGTCCACATTGATTATTTGCACGGCGTCACACTTTGCTATGCCATAGCATTTTTATCCATAAGATTAGC
GGATCCTACCTGACGCTTTTTATCGCAACTCTCTACTGTTTCTCCATACCCGTTTTTTTACCTGCAGGTG
CAGTAAGGAGGAAAAAAAA
[273 nt withheld, positions 2610-2882]
GCGGCCGCGGAACAAAAGCTTATTTCTGAAGAGGACTTGGGCAGCTCTGTGAGTAGCGTTCCGACCAAAC
TGGAAGTGGTTGCAGCAACCCCGACGAGCCTGCTGATTTCTTGGGATGCCCCGATGTCTAGTAGCTCTGT
GTATTACTATCGTATCACCTACGGTGAAACGGGCGGTAACAGCCCGGTGCAGGAATTTACGGTTCCGTAT
AGTAGCTCTACCGCGACGATTAGTGGCCTGAGCCCGGGTGTGGATTACACCATCACGGTTTATGCATGGG
GCGAAGATAGCGCGGGTGCGATGTTCATGTATTCTCCGATTAGTATCAATTACCGCACCTGCTAACTTAA
TTAACGGCACTCCTCAGCAAATATAATGACCCTCTTGATAACCCAAGAGGGCATTTTTTAATGCCCATGG
CGTTTATTTGCCGACTACCTTGGTGATCTCGCCTTTCACGTAGTGGACAAATTCTTCCAACTGATCTGCG
CGCGAGGCCAAGCGATCTTCTTCTTGTCCAAGATAAGCCTGTCTAGCTTCAAGTATGACGGGCTGATACT
GGGCCGGCAGGCGCTCCATTGCCCAGTCGGCAGCGACATCCTTCGGCGCGATTTTGCCGGTTACTGCGCT
GTACCAAATGCGGGACAACGTAAGCACTACATTTCGCTCATCGCCAGCCCAGTCGGGCGGCGAGTTCCAT
AGCGTTAAGGTTTCATTTAGCGCCTCAAATAGATCCTGTTCAGGAACCGGATCAAAGAGTTCCTCCGCCG
CTGGACCTACCAAGGCAACGCTATGTTCTCTTGCTTTTGTCAGCAAGATAGCCAGATCAATGTCGATCGT
GGCTGGCTCGAAGATACCTGCAAGAATGTCATTGCGCTGCCATTCTCCAAATTGCAGTTCGCGCTTAGCT
GGATAACGCCACGGAATGATGTCGTCGTGCACAACAATGGTGACTTCTACAGCGCGGAGAATCTCGCTCT
CTCCAGGGGAAGCCGAAGTTTCCAAAAGGTCGTTGATCAAAGCTCGCCGCGTTGTTTCATCAAGCCTTAC
GGTCACCGTAACCAGCAAATCAATATCACTGTGTGGCTTCAGGCCGCCATCCACTGCGGAGCCGTACAAA
TGTACGGCCAGCAACGTCGGTTCGAGATGGCGCTCGATGACGCCAACTACCTCTGATAGTTGAGTCGATA
CTTCGGCGATCACCGCTTCCCTCATACTCTTCCTTTTTCAATATTATTGAAGCATTTATCAGGGTTATTG
TCTCATGAGCGGATACATATTTGAATGTATTTAGAAAAATAGGCCAAATAGGCCGT
Features (pLannotate 1.2.2; 12 found; start..end, strand, type, name):
    774..914     -  misc_feature   bom: basis of mobility region from pBR322
   1016..1207    -  CDS            rop: Rop protein, which maintains plasmids at low copy number; rop
   1248..1304    +  CDS            mbeC (fragment): MBEC_ECOLX - Experimental evidence at protein level: Swiss-Prot protein existence level 1. Required for efficient mobilization of ColE1 plasmid and is thus essential to promote the specific transfer of the plasmid during conjugation. Probably functions by inducing DNA bending, helping the MbeA relaxase to melt the DNA around the nic site and cleave the phosphodiester bond. Binds specifically double-stranded DNA (dsDNA) containing the ColE1 oriT but does not recognize the inverted repeat (IR). From Escherichia coli.
   1318..1363    +  terminator     rrnB T1 terminator: transcription terminator T1 from the E. coli rrnB gene
   1378..2256    -  CDS            araC: L-arabinose regulatory protein; araC
   2402..2567    +  promoter       araBAD promoter: araBAD; promoter of the L-arabinose operon of E. coli; the araC regulatory gene is transcribed in the opposite direction (Guzman et al., 1995)
   2610..2882    +  CDS            rpoZ (sequence withheld): RPOZ_ECO24 - Experimental evidence at protein level: Swiss-Prot protein existence level 1. Promotes RNA polymerase assembly. Latches the N- and C- terminal regions of the beta' subunit thereby facilitating its interaction with the beta and alpha subunits. From Escherichia coli O139:H28 (strain E24377A / ETEC).
   2895..2921    +  CDS            Myc (fragment): Myc (human c-Myc proto-oncogene) epitope tag
   2925..3221    +  CDS            FINC_PLEWA (fragment): Experimental evidence at transcript level: Swiss-Prot protein existence level 2. Fibronectins bind cell surfaces and various compounds including collagen, fibrin, heparin, DNA, and actin. Fibronectins are involved in cell adhesion, cell motility, opsonization, wound healing, and maintenance of cell shape. May be involved in osteoblast compaction (By similarity). From Pleurodeles waltl (Iberian ribbed newt).
   3306..4097    -  CDS            SmR: aminoglycoside adenylyltransferase (Murphy, 1985); aadA; confers resistance to spectinomycin and streptomycin
   4098..4169    -  promoter       AmpR promoter: bla
   4198..588     +  rep_origin     ori (across the origin): high-copy-number ColE1/pMB1/pBR322/pUC origin of replication
