[The description below was written by a language model from this plasmid's Addgene catalogue record and pLannotate feature annotations shown in this document.]
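Description:
pAB094e is a bacterial expression plasmid of about 4.2 kb, built on a ColE1-type backbone and intended for use in E. coli as part of a system for the directed evolution of protein-protein interactions. It replicates from a ColE1/pMB1-family origin and is catalogued as high copy, although the annotation also detects a rop gene, the bom mobilisation region and a small mbeC fragment carried over from the parental ColE1/pBR322 sequence. Selection is by spectinomycin, through an aadA (SmR) aminoglycoside adenylyltransferase gene that is annotated as being driven by a bla-type (AmpR) promoter.

The payload is an arabinose-inducible fusion protein. The araC regulator is expressed from its own PC promoter and lies divergent to the araBAD (PBAD) promoter, so transcription of the downstream gene is controlled by L-arabinose. PBAD drives rpoZ, the omega subunit of E. coli RNA polymerase, followed by a short stretch annotated as a partial Myc tag. Next comes a roughly 300 bp segment with fibronectin homology, which corresponds to the HA4 insert named in the record and here carries a Y87A substitution. An rrnB T1 terminator sits beyond the araC end of the cassette.

Fusing a binding domain to rpoZ is the standard arrangement for bacterial two-hybrid selection. If the fused domain binds a DNA-tethered target, it recruits RNA polymerase to a reporter or selection promoter. The record does not state what the Y87A change does, but a point variant of the binder would fit use as an altered-affinity or control construct in such binding-dependent assays, which were developed alongside continuous evolution of Bacillus thuringiensis toxins.
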