Addgene plasmid #79245: pAB094e
Purpose: Directed Evolution of Protein-Protein Interactions
Depositing lab: David Liu. Depositing organization: Harvard University. Publication: Continuous evolution of Bacillus thuringiensis toxins overcomes insect resistance. Badran AH, Guzov VM, Huai Q, Kemp MM, Vishwanath P, Kain W, Nance AM, Evdokimov A, Moshiri F, Turner KH, Wang P, Malvar T, Liu DR. Nature. 2016 May 5;533(7601):58-63. doi: 10.1038/nature17938. Epub 2016 Apr 27. PubMed 27120167.
Backbone
  Vector backbone: ColEI
  Backbone manufacturer: David Liu Lab
  Backbone size w/o insert (bp): 2992
  Vector type: Bacterial Expression
Growth in bacteria
  Bacterial resistance: Spectinomycin, 50 μg/mL
  Growth temperature: 37°C
  Growth strain: NEB Turbo
  Copy number: High Copy
Gene/Insert
  Gene/Insert name: PBAD rpoZ-HA4 (Y87A); PC araC
  Species: Synthetic
  Promoter: PBAD; PC
  Cloning method: Ligation Independent Cloning
  Sequencing primers: 5′ n/a; 3′ n/a
Terms and licenses: Academic/Nonprofit Terms; Industry Terms: Not Available to Industry
How to cite: pAB094e was a gift from David Liu (Addgene plasmid # 79245 ; http://n2t.net/addgene:79245 ; RRID:Addgene_79245)
