>Addgene plasmid #79245 | pAB094e | addgene partial sequence | sequence record 151464 | Spect-F 5'-cagcccgtcatacttgaagc-3'
GATCGCTTGGCCTCGCGCGCAGATCAGTTGGAAGAATTTGTCCACTACGTGAAAGGCGAGATCACCAAGG
TAGTCGGCAAATAAACGCCATGGGCATTAAAAAATGCCCTCTTGGGTTATCAAGAGGGTCATTATATTTG
CTGAGGAGTGCCGTTAATTAAGTTAGCAGGTGCGGTAATTGATACTAATCGGAGAATACATGAACATCGC
ACCCGCGCTATCTTCGCCCCATGCATAAACCGTGATGGTGTAATCCACACCCGGGCTCAGGCCACTAATC
GTCGCGGTAGAGCTACTATACGGAACCGTAAATTCCTGCACCGGGCTGTTACCGCCCGTTTCACCGTAGG
TGATACGATAGTAATACACAGAGCTACTAGACATCGGGGCATCCCAAGAAATCAGCAGGCTCGTCGGGGT
TGCTGCAACCACTTCCAGTTTGGTCGGAACGCTACTCACAGAGCTGCCCAAGTCCTCTTCAGAAATAAGC
TTTTGTTCCGCGGCCGC
[273 nt withheld, positions 508-780]
TTTTTTTTCCTCCTTACTGCACCTGCAGGTAAAA
